>Addgene plasmid #84531 | pAG415-ADH1p-HA-rap1-K9R | addgene partial sequence | sequence record 165637 | RAP1-F 5'-gcagatgaggggaatgcatc-3'
TTTCGAGAGGCGCTTTGCCCTCCCACAATAAAGCTTCTTTTACAGATGAGGAAGATGAGTTTATTTTGGA
TGTTGTGAGAAAAAATCCAACCAGGCGTACAACACATACTCTTTACGATGAAATATCCCATTATGTGCCT
AACCACACGGGTAATTCTATTAGGCACCGATTTAGAGTCTATCTTTCCAAAAGACTAGAGTACGTTTATG
AGGTTGACAAGTTTGGTAAATTGGTTAGAGACGACGATGGAAATCTGATAAAGACTAAAGTTTTGCCACC
ATCAATTAAAAGGAAATTTTCAGCAGATGAAGATTACACTTTGGCAATCGCGGTCAGAAGACAGTTTTAT
CGTGATTTGTTTCAAATCGACCCTGATACTGGAAGATCACTTATCACAGATGAGGATACACCCACTGCTA
TAGCGAGGAGGAATATGACAATGGATCCAAATCATGTGCCAGGGAGTGAACCCAACTTTGCAGCTTACAG
AACCCAAAGCCGTAGGGGACCGATTGCACGAGAATTTTTCAAGCATTTTGCCGAAGAGCATGCAGCACAT
ACTGAGAATGCTTGGAGAGATAGGTTTAGGAAGTTTCTTCTCGCTTACGGCATTGATGATTATATTAGTT
ATTATGAAGCTGAAAAAGCTCAGAATAGAGAGCCGGAACCGATGAAGAACCTCACCAATAGACCCAAGAG
GCCTGGCGTTCCCACTCCTGGCAATTATAACTCTGCCGCCAAGAGGGCAAGAAATTATAGTTCTCAAAGA
AATGTTCAGCCTACTGCCAATGCAGCGTCCGCTAATGCTGCTGCCGCTGCTGCTGCCGCTGCTTCCAACT
CTTACGCTATACCAGAAAACGAATTACTGGACGAAGATACCATGAATTTCATTTCCAGTTTAAGAAATGA
TCTATCCAATATTTCAAATAGTTTGCCCTTTGAGTATCCACACGAGATTGCGGA
