[The description below was written by a language model from this plasmid's Addgene catalogue record.]
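Description:
pAG415-ADH1p-HA-rap1-K9R is a yeast expression plasmid built on the pAG415 backbone, a Gateway-compatible shuttle vector. It is maintained in Saccharomyces cerevisiae through the LEU2 auxotrophic marker, which allows selection in leu2 strains on medium lacking leucine, and it is propagated in E. coli under ampicillin selection. The record lists the bacterial copy number as unknown and does not describe the replication origins. The "415" designation conventionally indicates a low-copy centromeric (CEN/ARS) LEU2 vector, but this is not stated explicitly, and no feature table is available to confirm it.

The insert, introduced by Gateway recombination, is the budding yeast RAP1 gene (YNL216W), which encodes an essential DNA-binding transcription factor and telomere-associated protein. It is expressed from the ADH1 promoter, generally used for constitutive expression in yeast, and carries an N-terminal HA epitope tag for detection or immunoprecipitation. The "K9R" allele replaces nine lysines with arginines, at positions 43, 61, 69, 117, 240, 246, 527, 582 and 651. The depositor notes that residue numbering may differ from this list but confirms that the intended substitutions are present. Lysine-to-arginine changes preserve positive charge while removing sites for lysine-directed modification. The associated study concerns Rap1 sumoylation and its role in recruiting TFIID to ribosomal protein genes, so this allele presumably serves as a sumoylation-deficient mutant. The plasmid is used to express HA-tagged Rap1-K9R in yeast, for example to compare its behaviour with wild-type Rap1 in transcription or chromatin-binding experiments.
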