Addgene plasmid #84531: pAG415-ADH1p-HA-rap1-K9R
Purpose: This plasmid can be used to express HA-tagged Rap1-K9R from the ADH promoter in yeast
Depositing lab: Jorrit Enserink. Depositing organization: Oslo University Hospital Rikshospitalet. Publication: Sumoylation of Rap1 mediates the recruitment of TFIID to promote transcription of ribosomal protein genes. Chymkowitch P, Nguea AP, Aanes H, Koehler CJ, Thiede B, Lorenz S, Meza-Zepeda LA, Klungland A, Enserink JM. Genome Res. 2015 Jun;25(6):897-906. doi: 10.1101/gr.185793.114. Epub 2015 Mar 23. PubMed 25800674.
Backbone
  Vector backbone: pAG415
  Vector type: Yeast Expression
  Selectable markers: LEU2
Growth in bacteria
  Bacterial resistance: Ampicillin, 100 μg/mL
  Growth temperature: 37°C
  Growth strain: DH5alpha
  Copy number: Unknown
Gene/Insert
  Gene/Insert name: RAP1
  Species: S. cerevisiae (budding yeast)
  Mutation: K(43,61,69,117,240,246,527,582,651)R
  Entrez Gene: RAP1 (a.k.a. YNL216W, GRC4, GRF1, TBA1, TUF1)
  Promoter: ADH1
  Tag / fusion protein: HA (N terminal on insert)
  Cloning method: Gateway Cloning
  Sequencing primers: 5′ yADH1-F; 3′ pBluescript-KS
Terms and licenses: Academic/Nonprofit Terms; Industry Terms: Not Available to Industry
Depositor comments: Mutation numbering may differ from listed mutations, but depositor confirms that the correct mutations are present within the plasmid.
How to cite: pAG415-ADH1p-HA-rap1-K9R was a gift from Jorrit Enserink (Addgene plasmid # 84531 ; http://n2t.net/addgene:84531 ; RRID:Addgene_84531)
